Addgene plasmid #104870: PE_17: Plas_lac_eG
Purpose: PE_17: Plas_lac_eG
Depositing lab: Matthew Bennett. Depositing organization: Rice University. Publication: Tuning the dynamic range of bacterial promoters regulated by ligand-inducible transcription factors. Chen Y, Ho JML, Shis DL, Gupta C, Long J, Wagner DS, Ott W, Josic K, Bennett MR. Nat Commun. 2018 Jan 4;9(1):64. doi: 10.1038/s41467-017-02473-5. PubMed 29302024.
Backbone
  Vector backbone: pmb1, +ROP
  Backbone size w/o insert (bp): 3886
  Total vector size (bp): 3971
  Vector type: Bacterial Expression
Growth in bacteria
  Bacterial resistance: Kanamycin, 50 μg/mL
  Growth temperature: 37°C
  Growth strain: DH5alpha
  Copy number: High Copy
Gene/Insert
  Gene/Insert name: Hybrid Promoter : Plas_lac_eG
  Promoter: Hybrid Promoter : Plas_lac_eG
  Cloning method: Gateway Cloning
  Sequencing primers: 5′ CATTTCTGAAGAGGACTTGTTGCG; 3′ CTTCACCCTCGCCACGCACG
Terms and licenses: Academic/Nonprofit Terms; Industry Terms: Not Available to Industry
How to cite: PE_17: Plas_lac_eG was a gift from Matthew Bennett (Addgene plasmid # 104870 ; http://n2t.net/addgene:104870 ; RRID:Addgene_104870)
