[The description below was written by a language model from this plasmid's Addgene catalogue record and pLannotate feature annotations shown in this document.]
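Description:
PE_17: Plas_lac_eG is a roughly 4 kb bacterial expression plasmid that serves as a fluorescent reporter for an engineered hybrid promoter in E. coli. It is built on a pMB1-type backbone that retains the rop gene and the pBR322 bom (basis of mobility) region, along with a fragment of the ColE1 mobilization gene mbeC. Rop normally moderates the copy number of pMB1/ColE1 replicons, although the catalogue entry lists the plasmid as high copy. Selection is by kanamycin, through an aph(3')-Ia aminoglycoside phosphotransferase gene.

The insert is the hybrid promoter Plas_lac_eG, a short element (about 85 bp by the recorded size difference) introduced, according to the record, by Gateway cloning. The annotation places two lac operator sites, one of them a fragment of the symmetric tight-binding operator, immediately upstream of a superfolder GFP coding sequence, which is followed by the phage T7 early (T7Te) terminator. The name suggests a promoter combining las quorum-sensing and lac control, but no las-type activator site is annotated and no lacI or activator gene appears in the feature table, so the regulators would have to come from the host or another plasmid. LacI binding at the operators would repress GFP, with relief by IPTG.

A further lac operator and a short reading frame carrying a Myc epitope tag lie upstream. The tool's match of this frame to a woodchuck N-MYC protein probably just reflects the tag, and the record does not explain the region's role. The associated publication concerns tuning the dynamic range of promoters controlled by ligand-inducible transcription factors, which fits use as a promoter-characterisation reporter. The depositor and sequencing-derived records differ by only a few bases and annotate identically.
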