Features (pLannotate 1.2.2; 13 found; start..end, strand, type, name):
     68..84      +  protein_bind   lac operator: The lac repressor binds to the lac operator to inhibit transcription in E. coli. This inhibition can be relieved by adding lactose or isopropyl-β-D-thiogalactopyranoside (IPTG). lac repressor encoded by lacI
    100..318     +  CDS            N-MYC2 (fragment): MYC2_MARMO - Protein inferred from homology: Swiss-Prot protein existence level 3. From Marmota monax (Woodchuck).
    286..315     +  CDS            Myc: Myc (human c-Myc proto-oncogene) epitope tag
    501..517     -  protein_bind   lac operator (symmetric) (fragment): The lac repressor binds to the lac operator to inhibit transcription in E. coli. This inhibition can be relieved by adding lactose or isopropyl-β-D-thiogalactopyranoside (IPTG). The symmetric lac operator was optimized for tight binding of lac repressor. lac repressor encoded by lacI
    532..548     +  protein_bind   lac operator: The lac repressor binds to the lac operator to inhibit transcription in E. coli. This inhibition can be relieved by adding lactose or isopropyl-β-D-thiogalactopyranoside (IPTG). lac repressor encoded by lacI
    633..1346    +  CDS            superfolder GFP: GFP variant that folds robustly even when fused to poorly folded proteins (Pédelacq et al., 2006)
   1498..1525    +  terminator     T7Te terminator: phage T7 early transcription terminator
   1608..1665    +  promoter       AmpR promoter (fragment): bla
   1674..2489    -  CDS            KanR: aminoglycoside phosphotransferase; aph(3')-Ia; confers resistance to kanamycin in bacteria or G418 (Geneticin®) in eukaryotes
   2611..3199    +  rep_origin     ori: high-copy-number ColE1/pMB1/pBR322/pUC origin of replication
   3385..3527    -  misc_feature   bom: basis of mobility region from pBR322
   3629..3820    -  CDS            rop: Rop protein, which maintains plasmids at low copy number; rop
   3861..3971    +  CDS            mbeC (fragment): MBEC_ECOLX - Experimental evidence at protein level: Swiss-Prot protein existence level 1. Required for efficient mobilization of ColE1 plasmid and is thus essential to promote the specific transfer of the plasmid during conjugation. Probably functions by inducing DNA bending, helping the MbeA relaxase to melt the DNA around the nic site and cleave the phosphodiester bond. Binds specifically double-stranded DNA (dsDNA) containing the ColE1 oriT but does not recognize the inverted repeat (IR). From Escherichia coli.
>Addgene plasmid #104870 | PE_17: Plas_lac_eG | depositor full sequence | sequence record 214385 | PE_17: Plas_lac_eG sequence 3982 bps
AGTGCGCTCGAGCTTCCCAACCTTACCAGAGGGCGCCCCAGCTGGCAATTCCGACGTCTGTGTGGAATTG
TGAGCGGATAACAATTTCACACAGGGCCCTCGGACACCGAGGAGAATGTCAAGAGGCGAACACACAACGT
CTTGGAGCGCCAGAGGAGGAACGAGCTAAAACGGAGCTTTTTTGCCCTGCGTGACCAGATCCCGGAGTTG
GAAAACAATGAAAAGGCCCCCAAGGTAGTTATCCTTAAAAAAGCCACAGCATACATCCTGTCCGTCCAAG
CAGAGGAGCAAAAGCTCATTTCTGAAGAGGACTTGTTGCGGAAACGACGAGAACAGTTGAAACACAAACT
TGAACAGCTACGGAACTCTTGTGCGTAAGGAAAAGTAAGGAAAACGATTCCTTCTAACAGAAATGTCCTG
AGCAATCACCTATGAACTGTCGATTCGAGCCTAGCAAGGGTCCGGGTTCACCGAAATCTATCTCATTTGC
TAGTTAGACATGTGAGCGCTCACAATTTATAGTGAGCACAATTGTGAGCGGATAACAATTGCATGCCACT
TAAAAAGGAGATCAACAATGAAAGCAATTTTCGTACTGAAACATCTTAATCATGCTAAGGAGAAATACTA
GTATGCGTAAAGGCGAAGAGCTGTTCACTGGTGTCGTCCCTATTCTGGTGGAACTGGATGGTGATGTCAA
CGGTCATAAGTTTTCCGTGCGTGGCGAGGGTGAAGGTGACGCAACTAATGGTAAACTGACGCTGAAGTTC
ATCTGTACTACTGGTAAACTGCCGGTACCTTGGCCGACTCTGGTAACGACGCTGACTTATGGTGTTCAGT
GCTTTGCTCGTTATCCGGACCATATGAAGCAGCATGACTTCTTCAAGTCCGCCATGCCGGAAGGCTATGT
GCAGGAACGCACGATTTCCTTTAAGGATGACGGCACGTACAAAACGCGTGCGGAAGTGAAATTTGAAGGC
GATACCCTGGTAAACCGCATTGAGCTGAAAGGCATTGACTTTAAAGAAGACGGCAATATCCTGGGCCATA
AGCTGGAATACAATTTTAACAGCCACAATGTTTACATCACCGCCGATAAACAAAAAAATGGCATTAAAGC
GAATTTTAAAATTCGCCACAACGTGGAGGATGGCAGCGTGCAGCTGGCTGATCACTACCAGCAAAACACT
CCAATCGGTGATGGTCCTGTTCTGCTGCCAGACAATCACTATCTGAGCTACCAAAGCGTTCTGTCTAAAG
ATCCGAACGAGAAACGCGATCATATGGTTCTGCTGGAGTTCGTAACCGCAGCGGGCATCACGCATGGTAT
GGATGAACTGTACAAATGATGAAGCTTCCCCTACGTGCTGCTGAAGTTGCCCGCAACAGAGAGTGGAACC
AACCGGTGATACCACGATACTATGACTGAGAGTCAACGCCATGAGCGGCCTCATTTCTTATTCTGAGTTA
CAACAGTCCGCACCGCTGTCTCACACTGGCTCACCTTCGGGTGGGCCTTTCTGCGTTTATATACTAGAGA
GAGAATATAAAAAGCCAGATTATTAATCCGGCTTTTTTATTATTTCCTAGCTAGCCGGGGAAATGTGCGC
GGAACCCCTATTTGTTTATTTTTCTAAATACATTCAAATATGTATCCGCTCATGAATTAATTCTTAGAAA
AACTCATCGAGCATCAAATGAAACTGCAATTTATTCATATCAGGATTATCAATACCATATTTTTGAAAAA
GCCGTTTCTGTAATGAAGGAGAAAACTCACCGAGGCAGTTCCATAGGATGGCAAGATCCTGGTATCGGTC
TGCGATTCCGACTCGTCCAACATCAATACAACCTATTAATTTCCCCTCGTCAAAAATAAGGTTATCAAGT
GAGAAATCACCATGAGTGACGACTGAATCCGGTGAGAATGGCAAAAGTTTATGCATTTCTTTCCAGACTT
GTTCAACAGGCCAGCCATTACGCTCGTCATCAAAATCACTCGCATCAACCAAACCGTTATTCATTCGTGA
TTGCGCCTGAGCGAGACGAAATACGCGATCGCTGTTAAAAGGACAATTACAAACAGGAATCGAATGCAAC
CGGCGCAGGAACACTGCCAGCGCATCAACAATATTTTCACCTGAATCAGGATATTCTTCTAATACCTGGA
ATGCTGTTTTCCCGGGGATCGCAGTGGTGAGTAACCATGCATCATCAGGAGTACGGATAAAATGCTTGAT
GGTCGGAAGAGGCATAAATTCCGTCAGCCAGTTTAGTCTGACCATCTCATCTGTAACATCATTGGCAACG
CTACCTTTGCCATGTTTCAGAAACAACTCTGGCGCATCGGGCTTCCCATACAATCGATAGATTGTCGCAC
CTGATTGCCCGACATTATCGCGAGCCCATTTATACCCATATAAATCAGCATCCATGTTGGAATTTAATCG
CGGCCTAGAGCAAGACGTTTCCCGTTGAATATGGCTCATAACACCCCTTGTATTACTGTTTATGTAAGCA
GACAGTTTTATTGTTCATGACCAAAATCCCTTAACGTGAGTTTTCGTTCCACTGAGCGTCAGACCCCGTA
GAAAAGATCAAAGGATCTTCTTGAGATCCTTTTTTTCTGCGCGTAATCTGCTGCTTGCAAACAAAAAAAC
CACCGCTACCAGCGGTGGTTTGTTTGCCGGATCAAGAGCTACCAACTCTTTTTCCGAAGGTAACTGGCTT
CAGCAGAGCGCAGATACCAAATACTGTCCTTCTAGTGTAGCCGTAGTTAGGCCACCACTTCAAGAACTCT
GTAGCACCGCCTACATACCTCGCTCTGCTAATCCTGTTACCAGTGGCTGCTGCCAGTGGCGATAAGTCGT
GTCTTACCGGGTTGGACTCAAGACGATAGTTACCGGATAAGGCGCAGCGGTCGGGCTGAACGGGGGGTTC
GTGCACACAGCCCAGCTTGGAGCGAACGACCTACACCGAACTGAGATACCTACAGCGTGAGCTATGAGAA
AGCGCCACGCTTCCCGAAGGGAGAAAGGCGGACAGGTATCCGGTAAGCGGCAGGGTCGGAACAGGAGAGC
GCACGAGGGAGCTTCCAGGGGGAAACGCCTGGTATCTTTATAGTCCTGTCGGGTTTCGCCACCTCTGACT
TGAGCGTCGATTTTTGTGATGCTCGTCAGGGGGGCGGAGCCTATGGAAAAACGCCAGCAACGCGGCCTTT
TTACGGTTCCTGGCCTTTTGCTGGCCTTTTGCTCACATGTTCTTTCCTGCGTTATCCCCTGATTCTGTGG
ATAACCGTATTACCGCCTTTGAGTGAGCTGATACCGCTCGCCGCAGCCGAACGACCGAGCGCAGCGAGTC
AGTGAGCGAGGAAGCGGAAGAGCGCCTGATGCGGTATTTTCTCCTTACGCATCTGTGCGGTATTTCACAC
CGCATATATGGTGCACTCTCAGTACAATCTGCTCTGATGCCGCATAGTTAAGCCAGTATACACTCCGCTA
TCGCTACGTGACTGGGTCATGGCTGCGCCCCGACACCCGCCAACACCCGCTGACGCGCCCTGACGGGCTT
GTCTGCTCCCGGCATCCGCTTACAGACAAGCTGTGACCGTCTCCGGGAGCTGCATGTGTCAGAGGTTTTC
ACCGTCATCACCGAAACGCGCGAGGCAGCTGCGGTAAAGCTCATCAGCGTGGTCGTGAAGCGATTCACAG
ATGTCTGCCTGTTCATCCGCGTCCAGCTCGTTGAGTTTCTCCAGAAGCGTTAATGTCTGGCTTCTGATAA
AGCGGGCCATGTTAAGGGCGGTTTTTTCCTGTTTGGTCACTGATGCCTCCGTGTAAGGGGGATTTCTGTT
CATGGGGGTAATGATACCGATGAAACGAGAGAGGATGCTCACGATACGGGTTACTGATGATGAACATGCC
CGGTTACTGGAACGTTGTGAGGGTAAACAACTGGCGGTATGGATGCGGCGGGACCAGAGCTC
