Features (pLannotate 1.2.2; 13 found; start..end, strand, type, name):
     68..84      +  protein_bind   lac operator: The lac repressor binds to the lac operator to inhibit transcription in E. coli. This inhibition can be relieved by adding lactose or isopropyl-β-D-thiogalactopyranoside (IPTG). lac repressor encoded by lacI
    100..318     +  CDS            N-MYC2 (fragment): MYC2_MARMO - Protein inferred from homology: Swiss-Prot protein existence level 3. From Marmota monax (Woodchuck).
    286..315     +  CDS            Myc: Myc (human c-Myc proto-oncogene) epitope tag
    501..517     -  protein_bind   lac operator (symmetric) (fragment): The lac repressor binds to the lac operator to inhibit transcription in E. coli. This inhibition can be relieved by adding lactose or isopropyl-β-D-thiogalactopyranoside (IPTG). The symmetric lac operator was optimized for tight binding of lac repressor. lac repressor encoded by lacI
    532..548     +  protein_bind   lac operator: The lac repressor binds to the lac operator to inhibit transcription in E. coli. This inhibition can be relieved by adding lactose or isopropyl-β-D-thiogalactopyranoside (IPTG). lac repressor encoded by lacI
    633..1346    +  CDS            superfolder GFP: GFP variant that folds robustly even when fused to poorly folded proteins (Pédelacq et al., 2006)
   1498..1525    +  terminator     T7Te terminator: phage T7 early transcription terminator
   1608..1665    +  promoter       AmpR promoter (fragment): bla
   1674..2489    -  CDS            KanR: aminoglycoside phosphotransferase; aph(3')-Ia; confers resistance to kanamycin in bacteria or G418 (Geneticin®) in eukaryotes
   2611..3199    +  rep_origin     ori: high-copy-number ColE1/pMB1/pBR322/pUC origin of replication
   3385..3524    -  misc_feature   bom: basis of mobility region from pBR322
   3626..3817    -  CDS            rop: Rop protein, which maintains plasmids at low copy number; rop
   3858..3968    +  CDS            mbeC (fragment): MBEC_ECOLX - Experimental evidence at protein level: Swiss-Prot protein existence level 1. Required for efficient mobilization of ColE1 plasmid and is thus essential to promote the specific transfer of the plasmid during conjugation. Probably functions by inducing DNA bending, helping the MbeA relaxase to melt the DNA around the nic site and cleave the phosphodiester bond. Binds specifically double-stranded DNA (dsDNA) containing the ColE1 oriT but does not recognize the inverted repeat (IR). From Escherichia coli.
>Addgene plasmid #104870 | PE_17: Plas_lac_eG | addgene full sequence | sequence record 221700 | Addgene NGS Result
AGTGCGCTCGAGCTTCCCAACCTTACCAGAGGGCGCCCCAGCTGGCAATTCCGACGTCTGTGTGGAATTG
TGAGCGGATAACAATTTCACACAGGGCCCTCGGACACCGAGGAGAATGTCAAGAGGCGAACACACAACGT
CTTGGAGCGCCAGAGGAGGAACGAGCTAAAACGGAGCTTTTTTGCCCTGCGTGACCAGATCCCGGAGTTG
GAAAACAATGAAAAGGCCCCCAAGGTAGTTATCCTTAAAAAAGCCACAGCATACATCCTGTCCGTCCAAG
CAGAGGAGCAAAAGCTCATTTCTGAAGAGGACTTGTTGCGGAAACGACGAGAACAGTTGAAACACAAACT
TGAACAGCTACGGAACTCTTGTGCGTAAGGAAAAGTAAGGAAAACGATTCCTTCTAACAGAAATGTCCTG
AGCAATCACCTATGAACTGTCGATTCGAGCCTAGCAAGGGTCCGGGTTCACCGAAATCTATCTCATTTGC
TAGTTAGACATGTGAGCGCTCACAATTTATAGTGAGCACAATTGTGAGCGGATAACAATTGCATGCCACT
TAAAAAGGAGATCAACAATGAAAGCAATTTTCGTACTGAAACATCTTAATCATGCTAAGGAGAAATACTA
GTATGCGTAAAGGCGAAGAGCTGTTCACTGGTGTCGTCCCTATTCTGGTGGAACTGGATGGTGATGTCAA
CGGTCATAAGTTTTCCGTGCGTGGCGAGGGTGAAGGTGACGCAACTAATGGTAAACTGACGCTGAAGTTC
ATCTGTACTACTGGTAAACTGCCGGTACCTTGGCCGACTCTGGTAACGACGCTGACTTATGGTGTTCAGT
GCTTTGCTCGTTATCCGGACCATATGAAGCAGCATGACTTCTTCAAGTCCGCCATGCCGGAAGGCTATGT
GCAGGAACGCACGATTTCCTTTAAGGATGACGGCACGTACAAAACGCGTGCGGAAGTGAAATTTGAAGGC
GATACCCTGGTAAACCGCATTGAGCTGAAAGGCATTGACTTTAAAGAAGACGGCAATATCCTGGGCCATA
AGCTGGAATACAATTTTAACAGCCACAATGTTTACATCACCGCCGATAAACAAAAAAATGGCATTAAAGC
GAATTTTAAAATTCGCCACAACGTGGAGGATGGCAGCGTGCAGCTGGCTGATCACTACCAGCAAAACACT
CCAATCGGTGATGGTCCTGTTCTGCTGCCAGACAATCACTATCTGAGCTACCAAAGCGTTCTGTCTAAAG
ATCCGAACGAGAAACGCGATCATATGGTTCTGCTGGAGTTCGTAACCGCAGCGGGCATCACGCATGGTAT
GGATGAACTGTACAAATGATGAAGCTTCCCCTACGTGCTGCTGAAGTTGCCCGCAACAGAGAGTGGAACC
AACCGGTGATACCACGATACTATGACTGAGAGTCAACGCCATGAGCGGCCTCATTTCTTATTCTGAGTTA
CAACAGTCCGCACCGCTGTCTCACACTGGCTCACCTTCGGGTGGGCCTTTCTGCGTTTATATACTAGAGA
GAGAATATAAAAAGCCAGATTATTAATCCGGCTTTTTTATTATTTCCTAGCTAGCCGGGGAAATGTGCGC
GGAACCCCTATTTGTTTATTTTTCTAAATACATTCAAATATGTATCCGCTCATGAATTAATTCTTAGAAA
AACTCATCGAGCATCAAATGAAACTGCAATTTATTCATATCAGGATTATCAATACCATATTTTTGAAAAA
GCCGTTTCTGTAATGAAGGAGAAAACTCACCGAGGCAGTTCCATAGGATGGCAAGATCCTGGTATCGGTC
TGCGATTCCGACTCGTCCAACATCAATACAACCTATTAATTTCCCCTCGTCAAAAATAAGGTTATCAAGT
GAGAAATCACCATGAGTGACGACTGAATCCGGTGAGAATGGCAAAAGTTTATGCATTTCTTTCCAGACTT
GTTCAACAGGCCAGCCATTACGCTCGTCATCAAAATCACTCGCATCAACCAAACCGTTATTCATTCGTGA
TTGCGCCTGAGCGAGACGAAATACGCGATCGCTGTTAAAAGGACAATTACAAACAGGAATCGAATGCAAC
CGGCGCAGGAACACTGCCAGCGCATCAACAATATTTTCACCTGAATCAGGATATTCTTCTAATACCTGGA
ATGCTGTTTTCCCGGGGATCGCAGTGGTGAGTAACCATGCATCATCAGGAGTACGGATAAAATGCTTGAT
GGTCGGAAGAGGCATAAATTCCGTCAGCCAGTTTAGTCTGACCATCTCATCTGTAACATCATTGGCAACG
CTACCTTTGCCATGTTTCAGAAACAACTCTGGCGCATCGGGCTTCCCATACAATCGATAGATTGTCGCAC
CTGATTGCCCGACATTATCGCGAGCCCATTTATACCCATATAAATCAGCATCCATGCTGGAATTTAATCG
CGGCCTAGAGCAAGACGTTTCCCGTTGAATATGGCTCATAACACCCCTTGTATTACTGTTTATGTAAGCA
GACAGTTTTATTGTTCATGACCAAAATCCCTTAACGTGAGTTTTCGTTCCACTGAGCGTCAGACCCCGTA
GAAAAGATCAAAGGATCTTCTTGAGATCCTTTTTTTCTGCGCGTAATCTGCTGCTTGCAAACAAAAAAAC
CACCGCTACCAGCGGTGGTTTGTTTGCCGGATCAAGAGCTACCAACTCTTTTTCCGAAGGTAACTGGCTT
CAGCAGAGCGCAGATACCAAATACTGTCCTTCTAGTGTAGCCGTAGTTAGGCCACCACTTCAAGAACTCT
GTAGCACCGCCTACATACCTCGCTCTGCTAATCCTGTTACCAGTGGCTGCTGCCAGTGGCGATAAGTCGT
GTCTTACCGGGTTGGACTCAAGACGATAGTTACCGGATAAGGCGCAGCGGTCGGGCTGAACGGGGGGTTC
GTGCACACAGCCCAGCTTGGAGCGAACGACCTACACCGAACTGAGATACCTACAGCGTGAGCTATGAGAA
AGCGCCACGCTTCCCGAAGGGAGAAAGGCGGACAGGTATCCGGTAAGCGGCAGGGTCGGAACAGGAGAGC
GCACGAGGGAGCTTCCAGGGGGAAACGCCTGGTATCTTTATAGTCCTGTCGGGTTTCGCCACCTCTGACT
TGAGCGTCGATTTTTGTGATGCTCGTCAGGGGGGCGGAGCCTATGGAAAAACGCCAGCAACGCGGCCTTT
TTACGGTTCCTGGCCTTTTGCTGGCCTTTTGCTCACATGTTCTTTCCTGCGTTATCCCCTGATTCTGTGG
ATAACCGTATTACCGCCTTTGAGTGAGCTGATACCGCTCGCCGCAGCCGAACGACCGAGCGCAGCGAGTC
AGTGAGCGAGGAAGCGGAAGAGCGCCTGATGCGGTATTTTCTCCTTACGCATCTGTGCGGTATTTCACAC
CGCAATGGTGCACTCTCAGTACAATCTGCTCTGATGCCGCATAGTTAAGCCAGTATACACTCCGCTATCG
CTACGTGACTGGGTCATGGCTGCGCCCCGACACCCGCCAACACCCGCTGACGCGCCCTGACGGGCTTGTC
TGCTCCCGGCATCCGCTTACAGACAAGCTGTGACCGTCTCCGGGAGCTGCATGTGTCAGAGGTTTTCACC
GTCATCACCGAAACGCGCGAGGCAGCTGCGGTAAAGCTCATCAGCGTGGTCGTGAAGCGATTCACAGATG
TCTGCCTGTTCATCCGCGTCCAGCTCGTTGAGTTTCTCCAGAAGCGTTAATGTCTGGCTTCTGATAAAGC
GGGCCATGTTAAGGGCGGTTTTTTCCTGTTTGGTCACTGATGCCTCCGTGTAAGGGGGATTTCTGTTCAT
GGGGGTAATGATACCGATGAAACGAGAGAGGATGCTCACGATACGGGTTACTGATGATGAACATGCCCGG
TTACTGGAACGTTGTGAGGGTAAACAACTGGCGGTATGGATGCGGCGGGACCAGAGCTC
