>Addgene plasmid #104870 | PE_17: Plas_lac_eG | depositor partial sequence | sequence record 214386 | Hybrid Promoter: Plas_lac_eG
TCGATTCGAGCCTAGCAAGGGTCCGGGTTCACCGAAATCTATCTCATTTGCTAGTTAGACATGTGAGCGC
TCACAATTTATAGTGAGCACAATTGTGAGCGGATAACAATTGCATGC
