>Addgene plasmid #104870 | PE_17: Plas_lac_eG | depositor partial sequence | sequence record 214387 | sfYFP
ATGCGTAAAGGCGAAGAGCTGTTCACTGGTGTCGTCCCTATTCTGGTGGAACTGGATGGTGATGTCAACG
GTCATAAGTTTTCCGTGCGTGGCGAGGGTGAAGGTGACGCAACTAATGGTAAACTGACGCTGAAGTTCAT
CTGTACTACTGGTAAACTGCCGGTACCTTGGCCGACTCTGGTAACGACGCTGACTTATGGTGTTCAGTGC
TTTGCTCGTTATCCGGACCATATGAAGCAGCATGACTTCTTCAAGTCCGCCATGCCGGAAGGCTATGTGC
AGGAACGCACGATTTCCTTTAAGGATGACGGCACGTACAAAACGCGTGCGGAAGTGAAATTTGAAGGCGA
TACCCTGGTAAACCGCATTGAGCTGAAAGGCATTGACTTTAAAGAAGACGGCAATATCCTGGGCCATAAG
CTGGAATACAATTTTAACAGCCACAATGTTTACATCACCGCCGATAAACAAAAAAATGGCATTAAAGCGA
ATTTTAAAATTCGCCACAACGTGGAGGATGGCAGCGTGCAGCTGGCTGATCACTACCAGCAAAACACTCC
AATCGGTGATGGTCCTGTTCTGCTGCCAGACAATCACTATCTGAGCTACCAAAGCGTTCTGTCTAAAGAT
CCGAACGAGAAACGCGATCATATGGTTCTGCTGGAGTTCGTAACCGCAGCGGGCATCACGCATGGTATGG
ATGAACTGTACAAATGATGA
